Addgene plasmid #245974: huCof K95Q-mRFP
Purpose: Expression of cofilin with mutation in one actin binding domain
Depositing lab: James Bamburg. Depositing organization: Colorado State University, Fort Collins. Publication: Incorporation of cofilin into rods depends on disulfide intermolecular bonds: implications for actin regulation and neurodegenerative disease. Bernstein BW, Shaw AE, Minamide LS, Pak CW, Bamburg JR. J Neurosci. 2012 May 9;32(19):6670-81. doi: 10.1523/JNEUROSCI.6020-11.2012. PubMed 22573689.
Backbone
  Vector backbone: pShuttle CMV
  Backbone manufacturer: Gift from Bert Vogelstein in 1999
  Backbone size w/o insert (bp): 7470
  Vector type: Mammalian Expression
  Selectable markers: Neomycin (select with G418)
Growth in bacteria
  Bacterial resistance: Kanamycin, 50 μg/mL
  Growth temperature: 37°C
  Growth strain: DH5alpha
  Copy number: High Copy
Gene/Insert
  Gene/Insert name: cofilin 1 (cfl1)
  Species: H. sapiens (human)
  Mutation: K95Q
  Entrez Gene: CFL1 (a.k.a. CFL, HEL-S-15, cofilin)
  Promoter: CMV
  Tag / fusion protein: mRFP (C terminal on insert)
  Cloning method: Restriction Enzyme; 5′ cloning site Unspecified (unknown if destroyed)
Terms and licenses: Academic/Nonprofit Terms; Industry Terms: Not Available to Industry
How to cite: huCof K95Q-mRFP was a gift from James Bamburg (Addgene plasmid # 245974 ; http://n2t.net/addgene:245974 ; RRID:Addgene_245974)
