[The description below was written by a language model from this plasmid's Addgene catalogue record and pLannotate feature annotations shown in this document.]
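Description:
huCof K95Q-mRFP is a mammalian expression plasmid built on pShuttle-CMV, an adenoviral shuttle backbone. It is propagated in E. coli from a high-copy ColE1/pUC-type origin under kanamycin selection, provided by the Tn5 aminoglycoside phosphotransferase (NeoR/KanR) gene. The catalogue also lists neomycin/G418 as a selectable marker, but the feature table shows no eukaryotic promoter upstream of this gene. An f1 origin is annotated, along with remnants of β-lactamase, Tn5 transposase and the pBR322 bom region, which appear to be backbone leftovers rather than functional parts.

The payload is human cofilin 1 (CFL1) carrying a K95Q substitution, described in the record as a mutation in one of the protein's actin-binding domains. It is fused at its C terminus to mRFP1, a monomeric red fluorescent derivative of DsRed. Transcription is driven by the CMV immediate-early enhancer and promoter and terminated by an SV40 polyadenylation signal. Flanking this cassette are adenovirus serotype 5 elements: a left ITR and the Ψ packaging signal upstream, a downstream stretch covering the protein IX and IVa2 genes, and a further segment with E4 ORF1/ORF2 sequence and the right ITR. In shuttle vectors of this type, the viral stretches serve as homology arms for recombination into an adenoviral backbone plasmid, so the cassette can be moved into recombinant adenovirus as well as expressed by direct transfection.

The red fluorescent fusion allows the mutant cofilin to be tracked in living or fixed cells. The associated publication concerns incorporation of cofilin into cofilin-actin rods and its relevance to actin regulation and neurodegenerative disease, which suggests the construct is used to test how impaired actin binding affects that behaviour.
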