Features (pLannotate 1.2.2; 21 found; start..end, strand, type, name):
     44..402     -  rep_origin     f1 ori (sequence partly withheld): f1 bacteriophage origin of replication; arrow indicates direction of (+) strand synthesis
    440..542     +  repeat_region  ITR: inverted terminal repeat of human adenovirus serotype 5 inverted
    630..780     +  misc_signal    Ad5 Ψ: packaging signal for adenovirus serotype 5
    838..1141    +  enhancer       CMV enhancer: human cytomegalovirus immediate early enhancer
   1142..1345    +  promoter       CMV promoter: human cytomegalovirus (CMV) immediate early promoter
   1406..1424    -  misc_feature   MCS (fragment): pBluescript multiple cloning site
   1431..1928    +  CDS            CFL1: COF1_HUMAN - Also known as CFL. Experimental evidence at protein level: Swiss-Prot protein existence level 1. Binds to F-actin and exhibits pH-sensitive F-actin depolymerizing activity (PubMed:11812157). In conjunction with the subcortical maternal complex (SCMC), plays an essential role for zygotes to progress beyond the first embryonic cell divisions via regulation of actin dynamics (PubMed:15580268). Required for the centralization of the mitotic spindle and symmetric division of zygotes (By similarity). Plays a role in the regulation of cell morphology and cytoskeletal organization in epit
   1944..2621    +  CDS            mRFP1: monomeric derivative of DsRed (Campbell et al., 2002) mammalian codon-optimized
   2646..2730    +  CDS            large T antigen (fragment): large T antigen from SV40 (simian virus 40)
   2753..2874    +  polyA_signal   SV40 poly(A) signal: SV40 polyadenylation signal
   2968..3387    +  CDS            IX: CAP9_ADE05 - Experimental evidence at protein level: Swiss-Prot protein existence level 1. Structural component of the virion that acts as a cement protein on the capsid exterior and forms triskelion structures consisting of three molecules that stabilize three hexon trimers at the center of each icosahedral facet and fixes the peripentonal hexons. Dispensable for assembly. During virus entry, recruits the anterograde motor kinesin-1 to the capsid docked at the nuclear pore complex thereby subjecting the docked capsid to a pulling force. The resulting tension leads to capsid disruption, disper
   3453..4787    -  CDS            IVa2: PKG1_ADE05 - Experimental evidence at protein level: Swiss-Prot protein existence level 1. Component of the packaging machinery which encapsidates the viral DNA into preformed capsids and transcriptional activator of the viral major late promoter (MLP). Binds, along with packaging proteins 2 and 3, to the specific packaging sequence on the left end of viral genomic DNA and displays ATPase activity thereby providing the power stroke of the packaging machinery. The activity of packaging protein IVa2 is stimulated by protein 33K which acts as a terminase. May be the protein that pumps DNA into th
   5160..5321    -  CDS            E4RF2_ADE02 (fragment): Protein predicted: Swiss-Prot protein existence level 4. From Human adenovirus C serotype 2 (HAdV-2) (Human adenovirus 2).
   5372..5755    -  CDS            E4RF1_ADE02: Experimental evidence at protein level: Swiss-Prot protein existence level 1. May modulate tight-junctions functions of infected cells through interactions with PDZ proteins. E4 ORF1 has ben show for Adenovirus 9 to interact with protein involved in tight junction regulation. May play a role in mTOR activation by activating PI3- kinase, thus overriding cellular checkpoint for translation. From Human adenovirus C serotype 2 (HAdV-2) (Human adenovirus 2).
   6065..6167    -  repeat_region  ITR: inverted terminal repeat of human adenovirus serotype 5 inverted
   6191..6245    +  misc_feature   bom (fragment): basis of mobility region from pBR322
   6431..7019    -  rep_origin     ori: high-copy-number ColE1/pMB1/pBR322/pUC origin of replication
   7191..7505    -  CDS            bla(M) (fragment): β-lactamase lacking the signal sequence; bla(M); allows cytosolic expression of β-lactamase
   7550..7819    +  CDS            tnpA (fragment): TN5P_ECOLX - Also known as tnp. Experimental evidence at protein level: Swiss-Prot protein existence level 1. Mediates transposition of transposon Tn5 by a 'cut and paste' mechanism. First, the monomeric transposase binds the 19 bp inverted DNA repeats flanking the transposon. Then, dimerization of the DNA- bound transposase creates a synaptic DNA complex. After nicking of the first DNA strand, excision of the transposon proceeds through a series of intermediates. The transposase then mediates the insertion of the transposon at a new site by strand transfer. The activity of the wild- type tran
   7851..8645    +  CDS            NeoR/KanR: aminoglycoside phosphotransferase from Tn5; aph(3')-II (or nptII); confers resistance to neomycin, kanamycin, and G418 (Geneticin®)
   8655..8671    -  rep_origin     f1 ori (fragment): f1 bacteriophage origin of replication; arrow indicates direction of (+) strand synthesis
>Addgene plasmid #245974 | huCof K95Q-mRFP | addgene full sequence | sequence record 490029 | Addgene NGS Result
GCTCATTTTTTAACCAATAGGCCGAAATCGGCAAAATCCCTTATAAATCAAAAGAATAGACCGAGATAGG
GT
[37 nt withheld, positions 73-109]
AAAGAACGTGGACTCCAACGTCAAAGG
[49 nt withheld, positions 137-185]
T
[91 nt withheld, positions 187-277]
G
[124 nt withheld, positions 279-402]
CCATTCGCCATTCAGGATCGAATTAATTCTTAATTAACATCATCAATAATATACCTTATTTTGGATTGAA
GCCAATATGATAATGAGGGGGTGGAGTTTGTGACGTGGCGCGGGGCGTGGGAACGGGGCGGGTGACGTAG
TAGTGTGGCGGAAGTGTGATGTTGCAAGTGTGGCGGAACACATGTAAGCGACGGATGTGGCAAAAGTGAC
GTTTTTGGTGTGCGCCGGTGTACACAGGAAGTGACAATTTTCGCGCGGTTTTAGGCGGATGTTGTAGTAA
ATTTGGGCGTAACCGAGTAAGATTTGGCCATTTTCGCGGGAAAACTGAATAAGAGGAAGTGAAATCTGAA
TAATTTTGTGTTACTCATAGCGCGTAATACTGTAATAGTAATCAATTACGGGGTCATTAGTTCATAGCCC
ATATATGGAGTTCCGCGTTACATAACTTACGGTAAATGGCCCGCCTGGCTGACCGCCCAACGACCCCCGC
CCATTGACGTCAATAATGACGTATGTTCCCATAGTAACGCCAATAGGGACTTTCCATTGACGTCAATGGG
TGGAGTATTTACGGTAAACTGCCCACTTGGCAGTACATCAAGTGTATCATATGCCAAGTACGCCCCCTAT
TGACGTCAATGACGGTAAATGGCCCGCCTGGCATTATGCCCAGTACATGACCTTATGGGACTTTCCTACT
TGGCAGTACATCTACGTATTAGTCATCGCTATTACCATGGTGATGCGGTTTTGGCAGTACATCAATGGGC
GTGGATAGCGGTTTGACTCACGGGGATTTCCAAGTCTCCACCCCATTGACGTCAATGGGAGTTTGTTTTG
GCACCAAAATCAACGGGACTTTCCAAAATGTCGTAACAACTCCGCCCCATTGACGCAAATGGGCGGTAGG
CGTGTACGGTGGGAGGTCTATATAAGCAGAGCTGGTTTAGTGAACCGTCAGATCCGCTAGAGATCTGGTA
CCGTCGACGCGGCCGCTCGAGCCTAAGCTTGATATCGAATTCACCACCATGGCCTCCGGTGTGGCTGTCT
CTGATGGTGTCATCAAGGTGTTCAACGACATGAAGGTGCGTAAGAGCTCAACCCCAGAGGAGGTGAAGAA
GCGCAAGAAGGCGGTGCTCTTCTGCCTGAGTGAGGACAAGAAGAACATCATCCTGGAGGAGGGCAAGGAG
ATCCTGGTGGGCGATGTGGGCCAGACTGTCGACGATCCCTACGCCACCTTTGTCAAGATGCTGCCAGATA
AGGACTGCCGCTATGCCCTCTATGATGCAACCTATGAGACCAAGGAGAGCCAGAAGGAGGATCTGGTGTT
TATCTTCTGGGCCCCCGAGTCTGCGCCCCTTAAGAGCAAAATGATTTATGCCAGCTCCAAGGACGCCATC
AAGAAGAAGCTGACAGGGATCAAGCATGAATTGCAAGCAAACTGCTACGAGGAGGTCAAGGACCGCTGCA
CCCTGGCAGAGAAGCTGGGGGGCAGTGCGGTCATCTCCCTGGAGGGCAAGCCTTTGTTATCCCGGGATCC
GATGGCCTCCTCCGAGGACGTCATCAAGGAGTTCATGCGCTTCAAGGTGCGCATGGAGGGCTCCGTGAAC
GGCCACGAGTTCGAGATCGAGGGCGAGGGCGAGGGCCGCCCCTACGAGGGCACCCAGACCGCCAAGCTGA
AGGTGACCAAGGGCGGCCCCCTGCCCTTCGCCTGGGACATCCTGTCCCCTCAGTTCCAGTACGGCTCCAA
GGCCTACGTGAAGCACCCCGCCGACATCCCCGACTACTTGAAGCTGTCCTTCCCCGAGGGCTTCAAGTGG
GAGCGCGTGATGAACTTCGAGGACGGCGGCGTGGTGACCGTGACCCAGGACTCCTCCCTGCAGGACGGCG
AGTTCATCTACAAGGTGAAGCTGCGCGGCACCAACTTCCCCTCCGACGGCCCCGTAATGCAGAAGAAGAC
CATGGGCTGGGAGGCCTCCACCGAGCGGATGTACCCCGAGGACGGCGCCCTGAAGGGCGAGATCAAGATG
AGGCTGAAGCTGAAGGACGGCGGCCACTACGACGCCGAGGTCAAGACCACCTACATGGCCAAGAAGCCCG
TGCAGCTGCCCGGCGCCTACAAGACCGACATCAAGCTGGACATCACCTCCCACAACGAGGACTACACCAT
CGTGGAACAGTACGAGCGCGCCGAGGGCCGCCACTCCACCGGCGCCTAAGAATTGGCCGCGACTCTAGAT
AACTGATCATAATCAGCCATACCACATTTGTAGAGGTTTTACTTGCTTTAAAAAACCTCCCACACCTCCC
CCTGAACCTGAAACATAAAATGAATGCAATTGTTGTTGTTAACTTGTTTATTGCAGCTTATAATGGTTAC
AAATAAAGCAATAGCATCACAAATTTCACAAATAAAGCATTTTTTTCACTGCATTCTAGTTGTGGTTTGT
CCAAACTCATCAATGTATCTTAACGCGGATCTGGGCGTGGTTAAGGGTGGGAAAGAATATATAAGGTGGG
GGTCTTATGTAGTTTTGTATCTGTTTTGCAGCAGCCGCCGCCGCCATGAGCACCAACTCGTTTGATGGAA
GCATTGTGAGCTCATATTTGACAACGCGCATGCCCCCATGGGCCGGGGTGCGTCAGAATGTGATGGGCTC
CAGCATTGATGGTCGCCCCGTCCTGCCCGCAAACTCTACTACCTTGACCTACGAGACCGTGTCTGGAACG
CCGTTGGAGACTGCAGCCTCCGCCGCCGCTTCAGCCGCTGCAGCCACCGCCCGCGGGATTGTGACTGACT
TTGCTTTCCTGAGCCCGCTTGCAAGCAGTGCAGCTTCCCGTTCATCCGCCCGCGATGACAAGTTGACGGC
TCTTTTGGCACAATTGGATTCTTTGACCCGGGAACTTAATGTCGTTTCTCAGCAGCTGTTGGATCTGCGC
CAGCAGGTTTCTGCCCTGAAGGCTTCCTCCCCTCCCAATGCGGTTTAAAACATAAATAAAAAACCAGACT
CTGTTTGGATTTGGATCAAGCAAGTGTCTTGCTGTCTTTATTTAGGGGTTTTGCGCGCGCGGTAGGCCCG
GGACCAGCGGTCTCGGTCGTTGAGGGTCCTGTGTATTTTTTCCAGGACGTGGTAAAGGTGACTCTGGATG
TTCAGATACATGGGCATAAGCCCGTCTCTGGGGTGGAGGTAGCACCACTGCAGAGCTTCATGCTGCGGGG
TGGTGTTGTAGATGATCCAGTCGTAGCAGGAGCGCTGGGCGTGGTGCCTAAAAATGTCTTTCAGTAGCAA
GCTGATTGCCAGGGGCAGGCCCTTGGTGTAAGTGTTTACAAAGCGGTTAAGCTGGGATGGGTGCATACGT
GGGGATATGAGATGCATCTTGGACTGTATTTTTAGGTTGGCTATGTTCCCAGCCATATCCCTCCGGGGAT
TCATGTTGTGCAGAACCACCAGCACAGTGTATCCGGTGCACTTGGGAAATTTGTCATGTAGCTTAGAAGG
AAATGCGTGGAAGAACTTGGAGACGCCCTTGTGACCTCCAAGATTTTCCATGCATTCGTCCATAATGATG
GCAATGGGCCCACGGGCGGCGGCCTGGGCGAAGATATTTCTGGGATCACTAACGTCATAGTTGTGTTCCA
GGATGAGATCGTCATAGGCCATTTTTACAAAGCGCGGGCGGAGGGTGCCAGACTGCGGTATAATGGTTCC
ATCCGGCCCAGGGGCGTAGTTACCCTCACAGATTTGCATTTCCCACGCTTTGAGTTCAGATGGGGGGATC
ATGTCTACCTGCGGGGCGATGAAGAAAACGGTTTCCGGGGTAGGGGAGATCAGCTGGGAAGAAAGCAGGT
TCCTGAGCAGCTGCGACTTACCGCAGCCGGTGGGCCCGTAAATCACACCTATTACCGGCTGCAACTGGTA
GTTAAGAGAGCTGCAGCTGCCGTCATCCCTGAGCAGGGGGGCCACTTCGTTAAGCATGTCCCTGACTCGC
ATGTTTTCCCTGACCAAATCCGCCAGAAGGCGCTCGCCGCCCAGCGATAGCAGTTCTTGCAAGGAAGCAA
AGTTTTTCAACGGTTTGAGACCGTCCGCCGTAGGCATGCTTTTGAGCGTTTGACCAAGCAGTTCCAGGCG
GTCCCACAGCTCGGTCACCTGCTCTACGGCATCTCGATCCAGCATATCTCCTCGTTTCGCGGGTTGGGGC
GGCTTTCGCTGTACGGCAGTAGTCGGTGCTCGTCCAGACGGGCCAGGGTCATGTCTTTCCACGGGCGCAG
GGTCCTCGTCAGCGTAGTCTGGGTCACGGTGAAGGGGTGCGCTCCGGGCTGCGCGCTGGCCAGGGTGCGC
TTGAGGCTGGTCCTGCTGGTGCTGAAGCGCTGCCGGTCTTCGCCCTGCGCGTCGGCCAGGTAGCATTTGA
CCATGGTGTCATAGTCCAGCCCCTCCGCGGCGTGGCCCTTGGCGCGCAGCTTGCCCTTGGAGGAGGCGCC
GCACGAGGGGCAGTGCAGACTTTTGAGGGCGTAGAGCTTGGGCGCGAGAAATACCGATTCCGGGGAGTAG
GCATCCGCGCCGCAGGCCCCGCAGACGGTCTCGCATTCCACGAGCCAGGTGAGCTCTGGCCGTTCGGGGT
CAAAAACCAGGTTTCCCCCATGCTTTTTGATGCGTTTCTTACCTCTGGTTTCCATGAGCCGGTGTCCACG
CTCGGTGACGAAAAGGCTGTCCGTGTCCCCGTATACAGACTTGAGAGGGAGTTTAAACGAATTCAATAGC
TTGTTGCATGGGCGGCGATATAAAATGCAAGGTGCTGCTCAAAAAATCAGGCAAAGCCTCGCGCAAAAAA
GAAAGCACATCGTAGTCATGCTCATGCAGATAAAGGCAGGTAAGCTCCGGAACCACCACAGAAAAAGACA
CCATTTTTCTCTCAAACATGTCTGCGGGTTTCTGCATAAACACAAAATAAAATAACAAAAAAACATTTAA
ACATTAGAAGCCTGTCTTACAACAGGAAAAACAACCCTTATAAGCATAAGACGGACTACGGCCATGCCGG
CGTGACCGTAAAAAAACTGGTCACCGTGATTAAAAAGCACCACCGACAGCTCCTCGGTCATGTCCGGAGT
CATAATGTAAGACTCGGTAAACACATCAGGTTGATTCACATCGGTCAGTGCTAAAAAGCGACCGAAATAG
CCCGGGGGAATACATACCCGCAGGCGTAGAGACAACATTACAGCCCCCATAGGAGGTATAACAAAATTAA
TAGGAGAGAAAAACACATAAACACCTGAAAAACCCTCCTGCCTAGGCAAAATAGCACCCTCCCGCTCCAG
AACAACATACAGCGCTTCCACAGCGGCAGCCATAACAGTCAGCCTTACCAGTAAAAAAGAAAACCTATTA
AAAAAACACCACTCGACACGGCACCAGCTCAATCAGTCACAGTGTAAAAAAGGGCCAAGTGCAGAGCGAG
TATATATAGGACTAAAAAATGACGTAACGGTTAAAGTCCACAAAAAACACCCAGAAAACCGCACGCGAAC
CTACGCCCAGAAACGAAAGCCAAAAAACCCACAACTTCCTCAAATCGTCACTTCCGTTTTCCCACGTTAC
GTCACTTCCCATTTTAAGAAAACTACAATTCCCAACACATACAAGTTACTCCGCCCTAAAACCTACGTCA
CCCGCCCCGTTCCCACGCCCCGCGCCACGTCACAAACTCCACCCCCTCATTATCATATTGGCTTCAATCC
AAAATAAGGTATATTATTGATGATGTTAATTAACATGCATGGATCGATCCATATGCGGTGTGAAATACCG
CACAGATGCGTAAGGAGAAAATACCGCATCAGGCGCTCTTCCGCTTCCTCGCTCACTGACTCGCTGCGCT
CGGTCGTTCGGCTGCGGCGAGCGGTATCAGCTCACTCAAAGGCGGTAATACGGTTATCCACAGAATCAGG
GGATAACGCAGGAAAGAACATGTGAGCAAAAGGCCAGCAAAAGGCCAGGAACCGTAAAAAGGCCGCGTTG
CTGGCGTTTTTCCATAGGCTCCGCCCCCCTGACGAGCATCACAAAAATCGACGCTCAAGTCAGAGGTGGC
GAAACCCGACAGGACTATAAAGATACCAGGCGTTTCCCCCTGGAAGCTCCCTCGTGCGCTCTCCTGTTCC
GACCCTGCCGCTTACCGGATACCTGTCCGCCTTTCTCCCTTCGGGAAGCGTGGCGCTTTCTCATAGCTCA
CGCTGTAGGTATCTCAGTTCGGTGTAGGTCGTTCGCTCCAAGCTGGGCTGTGTGCACGAACCCCCCGTTC
AGCCCGACCGCTGCGCCTTATCCGGTAACTATCGTCTTGAGTCCAACCCGGTAAGACACGACTTATCGCC
ACTGGCAGCAGCCACTGGTAACAGGATTAGCAGAGCGAGGTATGTAGGCGGTGCTACAGAGTTCTTGAAG
TGGTGGCCTAACTACGGCTACACTAGAAGGACAGTATTTGGTATCTGCGCTCTGCTGAAGCCAGTTACCT
TCGGAAAAAGAGTTGGTAGCTCTTGATCCGGCAAACAAACCACCGCTGGTAGCGGTGGTTTTTTTGTTTG
CAAGCAGCAGATTACGCGCAGAAAAAAAGGATCTCAAGAAGATCCTTTGATCTTTTCTACGGGGTCTGAC
GCTCAGTGGAACGAAAACTCACGTTAAGGGATTTTGGTCATGAGATTATCAAAAAGGATCTTCACCTAGA
TCCTTTTAAATTAAAAATGAAGTTTTAAATCAATCTAAAGTATATATGAGTAAACTTGGTCTGACAGTTA
CCAATGCTTAATCAGTGAGGCACCTATCTCAGCGATCTGTCTATTTCGTTCATCCATAGTTGCCTGACTC
CCCGTCGTGTAGATAACTACGATACGGGAGGGCTTACCATCTGGCCCCAGTGCTGCAATGATACCGCGAG
ACCCACGCTCACCGGCTCCAGATTTATCAGCAATAAACCAGCCAGCCGGAAGGGCCGAGCGCAGAAGTGG
TCCTGCAACTTTATCCGCCTCCATCCAGTCTATTAATTGTTGCCGGGAAGCTAGAGTAAGTAGTTCGCCA
GTTAATAGTTTGCGCAACGTTGTTGCCATTGCTGCAGCCATGAGATTATCAAAAAGGATCTTCACCTAGA
TCCTTTTCACGTAGAAAGCCAGTCCGCAGAAACGGTGCTGACCCCGGATGAATGTCAGCTACTGGGCTAT
CTGGACAAGGGAAAACGCAAGCGCAAAGAGAAAGCAGGTAGCTTGCAGTGGGCTTACATGGCGATAGCTA
GACTGGGCGGTTTTATGGACAGCAAGCGAACCGGAATTGCCAGCTGGGGCGCCCTCTGGTAAGGTTGGGA
AGCCCTGCAAAGTAAACTGGATGGCTTTCTTGCCGCCAAGGATCTGATGGCGCAGGGGATCAAGCTCTGA
TCAAGAGACAGGATGAGGATCGTTTCGCATGATTGAACAAGATGGATTGCACGCAGGTTCTCCGGCCGCT
TGGGTGGAGAGGCTATTCGGCTATGACTGGGCACAACAGACAATCGGCTGCTCTGATGCCGCCGTGTTCC
GGCTGTCAGCGCAGGGGCGCCCGGTTCTTTTTGTCAAGACCGACCTGTCCGGTGCCCTGAATGAACTGCA
AGACGAGGCAGCGCGGCTATCGTGGCTGGCCACGACGGGCGTTCCTTGCGCAGCTGTGCTCGACGTTGTC
ACTGAAGCGGGAAGGGACTGGCTGCTATTGGGCGAAGTGCCGGGGCAGGATCTCCTGTCATCTCACCTTG
CTCCTGCCGAGAAAGTATCCATCATGGCTGATGCAATGCGGCGGCTGCATACGCTTGATCCGGCTACCTG
CCCATTCGACCACCAAGCGAAACATCGCATCGAGCGAGCACGTACTCGGATGGAAGCCGGTCTTGTCGAT
CAGGATGATCTGGACGAAGAGCATCAGGGGCTCGCGCCAGCCGAACTGTTCGCCAGGCTCAAGGCGAGCA
TGCCCGACGGCGAGGATCTCGTCGTGACCCATGGCGATGCCTGCTTGCCGAATATCATGGTGGAAAATGG
CCGCTTTTCTGGATTCATCGACTGTGGCCGGCTGGGTGTGGCGGACCGCTATCAGGACATAGCGTTGGCT
ACCCGTGATATTGCTGAAGAGCTTGGCGGCGAATGGGCTGACCGCTTCCTCGTGCTTTACGGTATCGCCG
CTCCCGATTCGCAGCGCATCGCCTTCTATCGCCTTCTTGACGAGTTCTTCTGAATTTTGTTAAAATTTTT
GTTAAATCA
